Addgene plasmid #248011: pET28-hisSumo-KE-Des27.7_ModularAssembly
Purpose: Expression of synthetic Kemp eliminase (Ablation of Des27.7. ModularAssembly)
Depositing lab: Sarel Fleishman. Depositing organization: Weizmann Institute of Science. Publication: Complete computational design of high-efficiency Kemp elimination enzymes. Listov D, Vos E, Hoffka G, Hoch SY, Berg A, Hamer-Rogotner S, Dym O, Kamerlin SCL, Fleishman SJ. Nature. 2025 Jul;643(8074):1421-1427. doi: 10.1038/s41586-025-09136-2. Epub 2025 Jun 18. PubMed 40533551.
Backbone
  Vector backbone: pET28
  Vector type: Bacterial Expression
Growth in bacteria
  Bacterial resistance: Kanamycin, 50 μg/mL
  Growth temperature: 37°C
  Growth strain: DH5alpha
  Copy number: High Copy
Gene/Insert
  Gene/Insert name: KE-Des27.7_ModularAssembly
  Species: Synthetic
  Promoter: T7
  Tag / fusion protein: 12xHis-bdSumo (N terminal on insert)
  Cloning method: Golden Gate
Terms and licenses: Academic/Nonprofit Terms; Industry Terms: Not Available to Industry
How to cite: pET28-hisSumo-KE-Des27.7_ModularAssembly was a gift from Sarel Fleishman (Addgene plasmid # 248011 ; http://n2t.net/addgene:248011 ; RRID:Addgene_248011)
