[The description below was written by a language model from this plasmid's Addgene catalogue record and pLannotate feature annotations shown in this document.]
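Description:
pET28-hisSumo-KE-Des27.7_ModularAssembly is a pET28-based bacterial expression plasmid (6,345 nt in the sequenced record) for producing a synthetic, computationally designed Kemp eliminase in E. coli. According to the record, the insert is an ablation variant of the design Des27.7, labelled "ModularAssembly", and was introduced by Golden Gate cloning. The backbone carries a ColE1/pMB1-type origin together with the bom region and the rop gene, an f1 phage origin, and a kanamycin resistance gene (aph(3')-Ia) for selection. The catalogue lists it as high copy, although rop normally moderates copy number in this plasmid family. Short tetracycline-resistance fragments and a predicted E. coli ORF flanking the lacI region are remnants of the pBR322-derived backbone and are not functional markers.

Expression is driven by a T7 promoter followed immediately by a lac operator and the strong T7 gene 10 ribosome binding site, with a T7 terminator downstream. The plasmid-encoded lacI repressor keeps the cassette off until induction with IPTG, and transcription requires a host that supplies T7 RNA polymerase. The enzyme is fused at its N terminus to a 12xHis-bdSUMO tag. The histidine stretch allows metal-affinity purification, and the SUMO domain typically aids solubility and can be removed by a cognate SUMO protease. The automated annotation detects this domain only as a partial match to rice SUMO1, and it does not annotate the Kemp eliminase coding sequence itself, which presumably lies between the SUMO segment and the terminator. The short "SET1" fragment just upstream of the terminator is probably an incidental match to vector sequence. The plasmid is intended for recombinant expression and purification of this variant, presumably for comparison with the parent design.
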