Features (pLannotate 1.2.2; 18 found; start..end, strand, type, name):
      7..56      +  CDS            SET1 (fragment): solubility-enhancement tag derived from T7 phage gene 10B
     64..111     +  terminator     T7 terminator: transcription terminator for bacteriophage T7 RNA polymerase
    148..576     +  rep_origin     f1 ori (sequence partly withheld): f1 bacteriophage origin of replication; arrow indicates direction of (+) strand synthesis
    629..686     +  promoter       AmpR promoter (fragment): bla
    695..1510    -  CDS            KanR: aminoglycoside phosphotransferase; aph(3')-Ia; confers resistance to kanamycin in bacteria or G418 (Geneticin®) in eukaryotes
   1632..2220    +  rep_origin     ori: high-copy-number ColE1/pMB1/pBR322/pUC origin of replication
   2406..2545    -  misc_feature   bom: basis of mobility region from pBR322
   2647..2838    -  CDS            rop: Rop protein, which maintains plasmids at low copy number; rop
   2855..3235    +  CDS            YPB1_ECOLX: Protein predicted: Swiss-Prot protein existence level 4. From Escherichia coli.
   3307..3598    -  CDS            TcR (fragment): tetracycline efflux protein; tet; confers resistance to tetracycline
   3613..3634    -  protein_bind   CAP binding site: CAP binding activates transcription in the presence of cAMP. E. coli catabolite activator protein
   3647..4729    -  CDS            lacI: lac repressor; lacI; The lac repressor binds to the lac operator to inhibit transcription in E. coli. This inhibition can be relieved by adding lactose or isopropyl-β-D-thiogalactopyranoside (IPTG).
   4730..4807    -  promoter       lacI promoter: lacI
   4815..5094    -  CDS            TcR (fragment): tetracycline efflux protein; tet; confers resistance to tetracycline
   5116..5134    +  promoter       T7 promoter: promoter for bacteriophage T7 RNA polymerase
   5135..5159    +  protein_bind   lac operator: The lac repressor binds to the lac operator to inhibit transcription in E. coli. This inhibition can be relieved by adding lactose or isopropyl-β-D-thiogalactopyranoside (IPTG). lac repressor encoded by lacI
   5174..5196    +  RBS            RBS: efficient ribosome binding site from bacteriophage T7 gene 10 (Olins and Rangwala, 1989)
   5284..5568    +  CDS            SUMO1 (fragment): SUMO1_ORYSJ - Also known as SMT3, SUM1. Experimental evidence at protein level: Swiss-Prot protein existence level 1. Ubiquitin-like protein which can be covalently attached to target lysines as a monomer. Does not seem to be involved in protein degradation and may function as an antagonist of ubiquitin in the degradation process (By similarity). From Oryza sativa subsp. japonica (Rice).
>Addgene plasmid #248011 | pET28-hisSumo-KE-Des27.7_ModularAssembly | addgene full sequence | sequence record 494686 | Addgene NGS Result
GATCCGGCTGCTAACAAAGCCCGAAAGGAAGCTGAGTTGGCTGCTGCCACCGCTGAGCAATAACTAGCAT
AACCCCTTGGGGCCTCTAAACGGGTCTTGAGGGGTTTTTTGCTGAAAGGAGGAACTATATCCGGATTGGC
GAATGGG
[124 nt withheld, positions 148-271]
C
[91 nt withheld, positions 273-363]
A
[49 nt withheld, positions 365-413]
CCTTTGACGTTGGAGTCCACGTTCTTT
[37 nt withheld, positions 441-477]
ACCCTATCTCGGTCTATTCTTTTGATTTATAAGGGATTTTGCCGATTTCGGCCTATTGGTTAAAAAATGA
GCTGATTTAACAAAAATTTAACGCGAATTTTAACAAAATATTAACGCTTACAATTTAGGTGGCACTTTTC
GGGGAAATGTGCGCGGAACCCCTATTTGTTTATTTTTCTAAATACATTCAAATATGTATCCGCTCATGAA
TTAATTCTTAGAAAAACTCATCGAGCATCAAATGAAACTGCAATTTATTCATATCAGGATTATCAATACC
ATATTTTTGAAAAAGCCGTTTCTGTAATGAAGGAGAAAACTCACCGAGGCAGTTCCATAGGATGGCAAGA
TCCTGGTATCGGTCTGCGATTCCGACTCGTCCAACATCAATACAACCTATTAATTTCCCCTCGTCAAAAA
TAAGGTTATCAAGTGAGAAATCACCATGAGTGACGACTGAATCCGGTGAGAATGGCAAAAGTTTATGCAT
TTCTTTCCAGACTTGTTCAACAGGCCAGCCATTACGCTCGTCATCAAAATCACTCGCATCAACCAAACCG
TTATTCATTCGTGATTGCGCCTGAGCGAGACGAAATACGCGATCGCTGTTAAAAGGACAATTACAAACAG
GAATCGAATGCAACCGGCGCAGGAACACTGCCAGCGCATCAACAATATTTTCACCTGAATCAGGATATTC
TTCTAATACCTGGAATGCTGTTTTCCCGGGGATCGCAGTGGTGAGTAACCATGCATCATCAGGAGTACGG
ATAAAATGCTTGATGGTCGGAAGAGGCATAAATTCCGTCAGCCAGTTTAGTCTGACCATCTCATCTGTAA
CATCATTGGCAACGCTACCTTTGCCATGTTTCAGAAACAACTCTGGCGCATCGGGCTTCCCATACAATCG
ATAGATTGTCGCACCTGATTGCCCGACATTATCGCGAGCCCATTTATACCCATATAAATCAGCATCCATG
TTGGAATTTAATCGCGGCCTAGAGCAAGACGTTTCCCGTTGAATATGGCTCATAACACCCCTTGTATTAC
TGTTTATGTAAGCAGACAGTTTTATTGTTCATGACCAAAATCCCTTAACGTGAGTTTTCGTTCCACTGAG
CGTCAGACCCCGTAGAAAAGATCAAAGGATCTTCTTGAGATCCTTTTTTTCTGCGCGTAATCTGCTGCTT
GCAAACAAAAAAACCACCGCTACCAGCGGTGGTTTGTTTGCCGGATCAAGAGCTACCAACTCTTTTTCCG
AAGGTAACTGGCTTCAGCAGAGCGCAGATACCAAATACTGTCCTTCTAGTGTAGCCGTAGTTAGGCCACC
ACTTCAAGAACTCTGTAGCACCGCCTACATACCTCGCTCTGCTAATCCTGTTACCAGTGGCTGCTGCCAG
TGGCGATAAGTCGTGTCTTACCGGGTTGGACTCAAGACGATAGTTACCGGATAAGGCGCAGCGGTCGGGC
TGAACGGGGGGTTCGTGCACACAGCCCAGCTTGGAGCGAACGACCTACACCGAACTGAGATACCTACAGC
GTGAGCTATGAGAAAGCGCCACGCTTCCCGAAGGGAGAAAGGCGGACAGGTATCCGGTAAGCGGCAGGGT
CGGAACAGGAGAGCGCACGAGGGAGCTTCCAGGGGGAAACGCCTGGTATCTTTATAGTCCTGTCGGGTTT
CGCCACCTCTGACTTGAGCGTCGATTTTTGTGATGCTCGTCAGGGGGGCGGAGCCTATGGAAAAACGCCA
GCAACGCGGCCTTTTTACGGTTCCTGGCCTTTTGCTGGCCTTTTGCTCACATGTTCTTTCCTGCGTTATC
CCCTGATTCTGTGGATAACCGTATTACCGCCTTTGAGTGAGCTGATACCGCTCGCCGCAGCCGAACGACC
GAGCGCAGCGAGTCAGTGAGCGAGGAAGCGGAAGAGCGCCTGATGCGGTATTTTCTCCTTACGCATCTGT
GCGGTATTTCACACCGCAATGGTGCACTCTCAGTACAATCTGCTCTGATGCCGCATAGTTAAGCCAGTAT
ACACTCCGCTATCGCTACGTGACTGGGTCATGGCTGCGCCCCGACACCCGCCAACACCCGCTGACGCGCC
CTGACGGGCTTGTCTGCTCCCGGCATCCGCTTACAGACAAGCTGTGACCGTCTCCGGGAGCTGCATGTGT
CAGAGGTTTTCACCGTCATCACCGAAACGCGCGAGGCAGCTGCGGTAAAGCTCATCAGCGTGGTCGTGAA
GCGATTCACAGATGTCTGCCTGTTCATCCGCGTCCAGCTCGTTGAGTTTCTCCAGAAGCGTTAATGTCTA
GCTTCTGATAAAGCGGGCCATGTTAAGGGCGGTTTTTTCCTGTTTGGTCACTGATGCCTCCGTGTAAGGG
GGATTTCTGTTCATGGGGGTAATGATACCGATGAAACGAGAGAGGATGCTCACGATACGGGTTACTGATG
ATGAACATGCCCGGTTACTGGAACGTTGTGAGGGTAAACAACTGGCGGTATGGATGCGGCGGGACCAGAG
AAAAATCACTCAGGGTCAATGCCAGCGCTTCGTTAATACAGATGTAGGTGTTCCACAGGGTAGCCAGCAG
CATCCTGCGATGCAGATCCGGAACATAATGGTGCAGGGCGCTGACTTCCGCGTTTCCAGACTTTACGAAA
CACGGAAACCGAAGACCATTCATGTTGTTGCTCAGGTCGCAGACGTTTTGCAGCAGCAGTCGCTTCACGT
TCGCTCGCGTATCGGTGATTCATTCTGCTAACCAGTAAGGCAACCCCGCCAGCCTAGCCGGGTCCTCAAC
GACAGGAGCACGATCATGCGCACCCGTGGGGCCGCCATGCCGGCGATAATGGCCTGCTTCTCGCCGAAAC
GTTTGGTGGCGGGACCAGTGACGAAGGCTTGAGCGAGGGCGTGCAAGATTCCGAATACCGCAAGCGACAG
GCCGATCATCGTCGCGCTCCAGCGAAAGCGGTCCTCGCCGAAAATGACCCAGAGCGCTGCCGGCACCTGT
CCTACGAGTTGCATGATAAAGAAGACAGTCATAAGTGCGGCGACGATAGTCATGCCCCGCGCCCACCGGA
AGGAGCTGACTGGGTTGAAGGCTCTCAAGGGCATCGGTCGAGATCCCGGTGCCTAATGAGTGAGCTAACT
TACATTAATTGCGTTGCGCTCACTGCCCGCTTTCCAGTCGGGAAACCTGTCGTGCCAGCTGCATTAATGA
ATCGGCCAACGCGCGGGGAGAGGCGGTTTGCGTATTGGGCGCCAGGGTGGTTTTTCTTTTCACCAGTGAG
ACGGGCAACAGCTGATTGCCCTTCACCGCCTGGCCCTGAGAGAGTTGCAGCAAGCGGTCCACGCTGGTTT
GCCCCAGCAGGCGAAAATCCTGTTTGATGGTGGTTAACGGCGGGATATAACATGAGCTGTCTTCGGTATC
GTCGTATCCCACTACCGAGATATCCGCACCAACGCGCAGCCCGGACTCGGTAATGGCGCGCATTGCGCCC
AGCGCCATCTGATCGTTGGCAACCAGCATCGCAGTGGGAACGATGCCCTCATTCAGCATTTGCATGGTTT
GTTGAAAACCGGACATGGCACTCCAGTCGCCTTCCCGTTCCGCTATCGGCTGAATTTGATTGCGAGTGAG
ATATTTATGCCAGCCAGCCAGACGCAGACGCGCCGAGACAGAACTTAATGGGCCCGCTAACAGCGCGATT
TGCTGGTGACCCAATGCGACCAGATGCTCCACGCCCAGTCGCGTACCGTCTTCATGGGAGAAAATAATAC
TGTTGATGGGTGTCTGGTCAGAGACATCAAGAAATAACGCCGGAACATTAGTGCAGGCAGCTTCCACAGC
AATGGCATCCTGGTCATCCAGCGGATAGTTAATGATCAGCCCACTGACGCGTTGCGCGAGAAGATTGTGC
ACCGCCGCTTTACAGGCTTCGACGCCGCTTCGTTCTACCATCGACACCACCACGCTGGCACCCAGTTGAT
CGGCGCGAGATTTAATCGCCGCGACAATTTGCGACGGCGCGTGCAGGGCCAGACTGGAGGTGGCAACGCC
AATCAGCAACGACTGTTTGCCCGCCAGTTGTTGTGCCACGCGGTTGGGAATGTAATTCAGCTCCGCCATC
GCCGCTTCCACTTTTTCCCGCGTTTTCGCAGAAACGTGGCTGGCCTGGTTCACCACGCGGGAAACGGTCT
GATAAGAGACACCGGCATACTCTGCGACATCGTATAACGTTACTGGTTTCACATTCACCACCCTGAATTG
ACTCTCTTCCGGGCGCTATCATGCCATACCGCGAAAGGTTTTGCGCCATTCGATGGTGTCCGGGATCTCG
ACGCTCTCCCTTATGCGACTCCTGCATTAGGAAGCAGCCCAGTAGTAGGTTGAGGCCGTTGAGCACCGCC
GCCGCAAGGAATGGTGCATGCAAGGAGATGGCGCCCAACAGTCCCCCGGCCACGGGGCCTGCCACCATAC
CCACGCCGAAACAAGCGCTCATGAGCCCGAAGTGGCGAGCCCGATCTTCCCCATCGGTGATGTCGGCGAT
ATAGGCGCCAGCAACCGCACCTGTGGCGCCGGTGATGCCGGCCACGATGCGTCCGGCGTAGAGGATCGAG
ATCTCGATCCCGCGAAATTAATACGACTCACTATAGGGGAATTGTGAGCGGATAACAATTCCCCTCTAGA
AATAATTTTGTTTAACTTTAAGAAGGAGATATACCATGAGCAAGCATCACCATCATTCAGGCCATCACCA
TACCGGACACCACCATCATTCAGGCAGTCATCACCATTCCGGATCTGCTGCGGGTGGCGAAGAAGATAAG
AAACCGGCAGGTGGCGAAGGTGGCGGTGCCCATATCAACCTGAAAGTGAAAGGTCAAGACGGCAACGAAG
TCTTTTTCCGCATCAAACGTTCTACCCAGCTGAAAAAGCTGATGAACGCATACTGTGACCGTCAGTCTGT
AGACATGACCGCAATTGCTTTCCTGTTTGATGGTCGTCGCCTGCGTGCGGAACAGACCCCGGATGAACTG
GAGATGGAAGATGGCGACGAAATCGACGCAATGCTTCATCAGACTGGTGGCATGCCGAGCGCCATGGACG
CAGCAGTCGCAGGTGCCCGGGAAGATGTTGCTGCACGGGAAGCCCGAGTAAGCTTTGATGAGGCCAAAGA
ACGTGCGGCTAGAGCTCCGCCGCCGCGCGATGCCCTCGCAGCTTTACGAGCCCCCGGTGTTGGCGTAATC
GCTGAATATCTCCGCAAGAGCCCAAGCGGAGTAGACGTGGAACGCGATCCGATCGAGTATGCTAAGACCG
CAGAAAAGTACGCCGCCGCACTGTCAGTTTTGACGGATGAAAAGTATTTCAATGGAAGTTATGAAGATCT
GAGAAAAATCCGTAGTGCGGTGGATATACCAGTTTTGGCGAAGGATTTTATAGTAGATCCAGCACAAATT
TATCTGGCTCGTGCTTATCAAGCTGATGCGTGCCTCCTGATGGCCTCTGTACTGGATGACGAGCAAGCTC
GTCAACTCGCAGCAGTTGCACATTCGCTCAATATGGGAGTCCTGGTGATGGTGCATACCGAAGAAGAGCT
TGAGCGCGCGCTCAAAGCTGGCGCCGAAATTATAGGAATTCTGAACCGGGATCTGAAAACGTTTGAAGTA
GATCGTAATACCGCCGAACGTCTGGGGCGCCTGGCCAGAGAGCGTGGCTTCACCGGTGTACTCGTGGCCA
TGGGTGGTTACTCTACAAAAGAAGAGTTAAAATCTATGGAGGGTCTTTTCGACGCTGTCCTGATAGGCGA
AAGTCTGATGCGCGCTCCCGACCCAGAAAAAGCCATCCGAGAATTAGTCGGCTAATGA
